Addgene plasmid #72688: pSAM2_mCherry_Tbx5
Purpose: Doxycyline regulated expression of Tbx5 in mammalian cells
Depositing lab: Timothy Kamp. Depositing organization: University of Wisconsin, Madison. Publication: Lineage Reprogramming of Fibroblasts into Proliferative Induced Cardiac Progenitor Cells by Defined Factors. Lalit PA, Salick MR, Nelson DO, Squirrell JM, Shafer CM, Patel NG, Saeed I, Schmuck EG, Markandeya YS, Wong R, Lea MR, Eliceiri KW, Hacker TA, Crone WC, Kyba M, Garry DJ, Stewart R, Thomson JA, Downs KM, Lyons GE, Kamp TJ. Cell Stem Cell. 2016 Mar 3;18(3):354-67. doi: 10.1016/j.stem.2015.12.001. Epub 2016 Feb 11. PubMed 26877223.
Backbone
  Vector backbone: pSAM2_GW_mCherry
  Backbone size w/o insert (bp): 11391
  Vector type: Mammalian Expression, Lentiviral
Growth in bacteria
  Bacterial resistance: Ampicillin, 100 μg/mL
  Growth temperature: 37°C
  Growth strain: NEB Stable
  Copy number: High Copy
Gene/Insert
  Gene/Insert name: Tbx 5
  Species: M. musculus (mouse)
  Entrez Gene: Tbx5
  Promoter: CMV-Doxycycline
  Cloning method: Gateway Cloning
  Sequencing primers: 5′ pSAM 2 SEQ F - 5' GCTCGTTTAGTGAACCGTCAG 3'; 3′ pSAM2 SEQ R - 5' GAGGAACTGCTTCCTTCACG 3'
Terms and licenses: Academic/Nonprofit Terms; Industry Terms: Not Available to Industry
How to cite: pSAM2_mCherry_Tbx5 was a gift from Timothy Kamp (Addgene plasmid # 72688 ; http://n2t.net/addgene:72688 ; RRID:Addgene_72688)
