[The description below was written by a language model from this plasmid's Addgene catalogue record and the feature table of its GenBank file.]
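Description:
pSAM2_mCherry_Tbx5 is a lentiviral transfer plasmid for doxycycline-regulated expression of mouse Tbx5 in mammalian cells, built by Gateway recombination into the pSAM2_GW_mCherry backbone. It is propagated in E. coli through a high-copy ColE1/pUC-type origin with ampicillin selection (AmpR), and the record lists a recombination-deficient strain as host, as is usual for LTR-containing plasmids. The backbone also carries an f1 origin and an SV40 promoter/EM7-driven BleoR (Zeocin resistance) cassette with an SV40 poly(A) signal. This cassette appears to lie outside the LTR-flanked region, so it would not be transferred by the virus.

The viral portion has a CMV enhancer/promoter next to a truncated HIV-1 LTR, which drives genomic RNA production in packaging cells. It is followed by the Psi packaging signal, RRE and cPPT/CTS, with a second truncated LTR and a bGH poly(A) signal at the far end. The map is annotated largely in reverse orientation relative to this unit.

The payload is controlled by an array of eight tet operator sites, which spans the numbering origin and sits beside a minimal CMV-type promoter region (the catalogue calls the promoter "CMV-Doxycycline"). The roughly 1.6 kb interval between attB1 and attB2 is not annotated, but it corresponds to the Tbx5 insert. Downstream, an EMCV IRES and mCherry allow reporter translation from the same transcript, so red fluorescence marks induced cells, and a WPRE enhances expression.

No tet transactivator is annotated, so one would presumably have to be supplied separately. The associated publication concerns reprogramming fibroblasts into induced cardiac progenitor cells with defined factors.
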