LOCUS       Exported 11249 bp ds-DNA circular SYN 12-MAY-2021
DEFINITION  Doxycyline regulated expression of Tbx5 in mammalian cells.
ACCESSION   .
VERSION     .
KEYWORDS    pSAM2_mCherry_Tbx5
SOURCE      synthetic DNA construct
  ORGANISM  synthetic DNA construct
REFERENCE   1 (bases 1 to 11249)
  AUTHORS   Lalit PA, Salick MR, Nelson DO, Squirrell JM, Shafer CM, Patel NG,
            Saeed I, Schmuck EG, Markandeya YS, Wong R, Lea MR, Eliceiri KW,
            Hacker TA, Crone WC, Kyba M, Garry DJ, Stewart R, Thomson JA, Downs
            KM, Lyons GE, Kamp TJ
  TITLE     Lineage Reprogramming of Fibroblasts into Proliferative Induced
            Cardiac Progenitor Cells by Defined Factors.
  JOURNAL   Cell Stem Cell. 2016 Mar 3;18(3):354-67. doi:
            10.1016/j.stem.2015.12.001. Epub 2016 Feb 11.
  PUBMED    26877223
REFERENCE   2 (bases 1 to 11249)
  AUTHORS   .
  TITLE     Direct Submission
  JOURNAL   Exported May 12, 2021 from SnapGene Server 1.1.58
            http://www.snapgene.com
FEATURES             Location/Qualifiers
     source          1..11249
                     /organism="synthetic DNA construct"
                     /mol_type="other DNA"
     protein_bind    7..25
                     /gene="tetO"
                     /label=tet operator
                     /bound_moiety="tetracycline repressor TetR"
                     /note="bacterial operator O2 for the tetR and tetA genes"
     protein_bind    44..62
                     /gene="tetO"
                     /label=tet operator
                     /bound_moiety="tetracycline repressor TetR"
                     /note="bacterial operator O2 for the tetR and tetA genes"
     protein_bind    81..99
                     /gene="tetO"
                     /label=tet operator
                     /bound_moiety="tetracycline repressor TetR"
                     /note="bacterial operator O2 for the tetR and tetA genes"
     protein_bind    118..136
                     /gene="tetO"
                     /label=tet operator
                     /bound_moiety="tetracycline repressor TetR"
                     /note="bacterial operator O2 for the tetR and tetA genes"
     protein_bind    155..173
                     /gene="tetO"
                     /label=tet operator
                     /bound_moiety="tetracycline repressor TetR"
                     /note="bacterial operator O2 for the tetR and tetA genes"
     protein_bind    192..210
                     /gene="tetO"
                     /label=tet operator
                     /bound_moiety="tetracycline repressor TetR"
                     /note="bacterial operator O2 for the tetR and tetA genes"
     misc_feature    279..396
                     /label=cPPT/CTS
                     /note="central polypurine tract and central termination
                     sequence of HIV-1"
     CDS             complement(694..738)
                     /codon_start=1
                     /product="antigenic peptide corresponding to amino acids
                     655 to 669 of the HIV envelope protein gp41 (Lutje Hulsik
                     et al., 2013)"
                     /label=gp41 peptide
                     /note="recognized by the 2H10 single-chain llama nanobody"
                     /translation="KNEQELLELDKWASL"
     misc_feature    923..1156
                     /label=RRE
                     /note="The Rev response element (RRE) of HIV-1 allows for
                     Rev-dependent mRNA export from the nucleus to the
                     cytoplasm."
     misc_feature    1653..1778
                     /label=HIV-1 Psi
                     /note="packaging signal of human immunodeficiency virus
                     type 1"
     LTR             1825..2005
                     /label=5' LTR (truncated)
                     /note="truncated 5' long terminal repeat (LTR) from HIV-1"
     promoter        complement(2023..2221)
                     /label=CMV promoter
                     /note="human cytomegalovirus (CMV) immediate early
                     promoter"
     primer_bind     complement(2048..2068)
                     /label=CMV-F
                     /note="Human CMV immediate early promoter, forward primer"
     enhancer        2223..2602
                     /label=CMV enhancer
                     /note="human cytomegalovirus immediate early enhancer"
     primer_bind     2774..2793
                     /label=pRS-marker
                     /note="pRS vectors, use to sequence yeast selectable
                     marker"
     promoter        2868..2972
                     /gene="bla"
                     /label=AmpR promoter
     CDS             2973..3833
                     /codon_start=1
                     /gene="bla"
                     /product="beta-lactamase"
                     /label=AmpR
                     /note="confers resistance to ampicillin, carbenicillin, and
                     related antibiotics"
                     /translation="MSIQHFRVALIPFFAAFCLPVFAHPETLVKVKDAEDQLGARVGYI
                     ELDLNSGKILESFRPEERFPMMSTFKVLLCGAVLSRIDAGQEQLGRRIHYSQNDLVEYS
                     PVTEKHLTDGMTVRELCSAAITMSDNTAANLLLTTIGGPKELTAFLHNMGDHVTRLDRW
                     EPELNEAIPNDERDTTMPVAMATTLRKLLTGELLTLASRQQLIDWMEADKVAGPLLRSA
                     LPAGWFIADKSGAGERGSRGIIAALGPDGKPSRIVVIYTTGSQATMDERNRQIAEIGAS
                     LIKHW"
     primer_bind     complement(3191..3210)
                     /label=Amp-R
                     /note="Ampicillin resistance gene, reverse primer"
     rep_origin      4004..4592
                     /direction=RIGHT
                     /label=ori
                     /note="high-copy-number ColE1/pMB1/pBR322/pUC origin of
                     replication"
     primer_bind     4493..4512
                     /label=pBR322ori-F
                     /note="pBR322 origin, forward primer"
     primer_bind     4746..4763
                     /label=L4440
                     /note="L4440 vector, forward primer"
     protein_bind    4880..4901
                     /label=CAP binding site
                     /bound_moiety="E. coli catabolite activator protein"
                     /note="CAP binding activates transcription in the presence
                     of cAMP."
     promoter        4916..4946
                     /label=lac promoter
                     /note="promoter for the E. coli lac operon"
     protein_bind    4954..4970
                     /label=lac operator
                     /bound_moiety="lac repressor encoded by lacI"
                     /note="The lac repressor binds to the lac operator to
                     inhibit transcription in E. coli. This inhibition can be
                     relieved by adding lactose or
                     isopropyl-beta-D-thiogalactopyranoside (IPTG)."
     primer_bind     4959..4981
                     /label=M13/pUC Reverse
                     /note="In lacZ gene"
     primer_bind     4978..4994
                     /label=M13 rev
                     /note="common sequencing primer, one of multiple similar
                     variants"
     primer_bind     4978..4994
                     /label=M13 Reverse
                     /note="In lacZ gene. Also called M13-rev"
     polyA_signal    5043..5164
                     /label=SV40 poly(A) signal
                     /note="SV40 polyadenylation signal"
     primer_bind     complement(5054..5073)
                     /label=EBV-rev
                     /note="SV40 polyA terminator, reverse primer"
     primer_bind     5108..5127
                     /label=SV40pA-R
                     /note="SV40 polyA, reverse primer"
     CDS             complement(5294..5668)
                     /codon_start=1
                     /gene="Sh ble from Streptoalloteichus hindustanus"
                     /product="antibiotic-binding protein"
                     /label=BleoR
                     /note="confers resistance to bleomycin, phleomycin, and
                     Zeocin(TM)"
                     /translation="MAKLTSAVPVLTARDVAGAVEFWTDRLGFSRDFVEDDFAGVVRDD
                     VTLFISAVQDQVVPDNTLAWVWVRGLDELYAEWSEVVSTNFRDASGPAMTEIGEQPWGR
                     EFALRDPAGNCVHFVAEEQD"
     promoter        complement(5687..5734)
                     /label=EM7 promoter
                     /note="synthetic bacterial promoter "
     promoter        complement(5782..6111)
                     /label=SV40 promoter
                     /note="SV40 enhancer and early promoter"
     rep_origin      5796..5931
                     /label=SV40 ori
                     /note="SV40 origin of replication"
     primer_bind     complement(5850..5869)
                     /label=SV40pro-F
                     /note="SV40 promoter/origin, forward primer"
     primer_bind     6096..6116
                     /label=pBABE 3'
                     /note="SV40 enhancer, reverse primer for pBABE vectors"
     rep_origin      complement(6125..6553)
                     /direction=LEFT
                     /label=f1 ori
                     /note="f1 bacteriophage origin of replication; arrow
                     indicates direction of (+) strand synthesis"
     primer_bind     complement(6235..6256)
                     /label=F1ori-F
                     /note="F1 origin, forward primer"
     primer_bind     6447..6466
                     /label=F1ori-R
                     /note="F1 origin, reverse primer"
     polyA_signal    6599..6823
                     /label=bGH poly(A) signal
                     /note="bovine growth hormone polyadenylation signal"
     primer_bind     6812..6829
                     /label=BGH-rev
                     /note="Bovine growth hormone terminator, reverse primer.
                     Also called BGH reverse"
     LTR             6855..7035
                     /label=5' LTR (truncated)
                     /note="truncated 5' long terminal repeat (LTR) from HIV-1"
     primer_bind     7544..7560
                     /label=KS primer
                     /note="common sequencing primer, one of multiple similar
                     variants"
     misc_feature    7563..8151
                     /label=WPRE
                     /note="woodchuck hepatitis virus posttranscriptional
                     regulatory element"
     CDS             7669..7680
                     /codon_start=1
                     /product="Factor Xa recognition and cleavage site"
                     /label=Factor Xa site
                     /translation="IEGR"
     primer_bind     8078..8098
                     /label=WPRE-R
                     /note="WPRE, reverse primer"
     CDS             complement(8184..8894)
                     /codon_start=1
                     /product="monomeric derivative of DsRed fluorescent protein
                     (Shaner et al., 2004)"
                     /label=mCherry
                     /note="mammalian codon-optimized"
                     /translation="MVSKGEEDNMAIIKEFMRFKVHMEGSVNGHEFEIEGEGEGRPYEG
                     TQTAKLKVTKGGPLPFAWDILSPQFMYGSKAYGKHPADIPDYLKLSFPEGFKWERVMNF
                     EDGGVVTVTQDSSLQDGEFIYKVKLRGTNFPSDGPVMQKKTMGWEASSERMYPEDGALK
                     GEIKQRLKLKDGGHYDAEVKTTYKAKKPVQLPGAYNVNIKLDITSHNEDYTIVEQYERA
                     EGRHSTGGMDELYK"
     primer_bind     complement(8462..8481)
                     /label=mCherry-F
                     /note="mCherry, forward primer"
     primer_bind     8731..8749
                     /label=mCherry-R
                     /note="mCherry, reverse primer"
     misc_feature    8899..9360
                     /label=IRES
                     /note="internal ribosome entry site (IRES) of the
                     encephalomyocarditis virus (EMCV)"
     primer_bind     9287..9304
                     /label=IRES reverse
                     /note="IRES internal ribosome entry site, reverse primer.
                     Also called pCDH-rev"
     protein_bind    9430..9454
                     /gene="mutant version of attB"
                     /label=attB2
                     /bound_moiety="BP Clonase(TM)"
                     /note="recombination site for the Gateway(R) BP reaction"
     protein_bind    complement(11039..11063)
                     /gene="mutant version of attB"
                     /label=attB1
                     /bound_moiety="BP Clonase(TM)"
                     /note="recombination site for the Gateway(R) BP reaction"
     primer_bind     complement(11136..11160)
                     /label=LNCX
                     /note="Human CMV promoter, forward primer"
     protein_bind    11182..11200
                     /gene="tetO"
                     /label=tet operator
                     /bound_moiety="tetracycline repressor TetR"
                     /note="bacterial operator O2 for the tetR and tetA genes"
     protein_bind    11219..11237
                     /gene="tetO"
                     /label=tet operator
                     /bound_moiety="tetracycline repressor TetR"
                     /note="bacterial operator O2 for the tetR and tetA genes"
ORIGIN
        1 gtaccttctc tatcactgat agggagctcg agacgtgtcg acttctctat cactgatagg
       61 gagacgttct agacgtacct tctctatcac tgatagggag ctcgagacgt gtcgacttct
      121 ctatcactga tagggagacg ttctagacgt accttctcta tcactgatag ggagctcgag
      181 acgtgtcgac ttctctatca ctgataggga gacgtcaggt ggcacttttc ggggacgcgt
      241 aaccaaactg gatctctgct gtccctgtaa taaacccgaa aattttgaat ttttgtaatt
      301 tgtttttgta attctttagt ttgtatgtct gttgctatta tgtctactat tctttcccct
      361 gcactgtacc ccccaatccc cccttttctt ttaaaattgt ggatgaatac tgccatttgt
      421 ctgcagaatt ggcgcacgca gtgccgatcc gttcactaat cgaatggatc tgtctctgtc
      481 tctctctcca ccttcttctt ctattccttc gggcctgtcg ggtcccctcg gggttgggag
      541 gtgggtctga aacgataatg gtgaatatcc ctgcctaact ctattcacta tagaaagtac
      601 agcaaaaact attcttaaac ctaccaagcc tcctactatc attatgaata attttatata
      661 ccacagccaa tttgttatgt taaaccaatt ccacaaactt gcccatttat ctaattccaa
      721 taattcttgt tcattctttt cttgctggtt ttgcgattct tcaattaagg agtgtattaa
      781 gcttgtgtaa ttgttaattt ctctgtccca ctccatccag gtcgtgtgat tccaaatctg
      841 ttccagagat ttattactcc aactagcatt ccaaggcaca gcagtggtgc aaatgagttt
      901 tccagagcaa ccccaaatcc ccaggagctg ttgatccttt aggtatcttt ccacagccag
      961 gattcttgcc tggagctgct tgatgcccca gactgtgagt tgcaacagat gctgttgcgc
     1021 ctcaatagcc ctcagcaaat tgttctgctg ctgcactata ccagacaata attgtctggc
     1081 ctgtaccgtc agcgtcattg acgctgcgcc catagtgctt cctgctgctc ccaagaaccc
     1141 aaggaacaaa gctcctattc ccactgctct tttttctctc tgcaccactc ttctctttgc
     1201 cttggtgggt gctactccta atggttcaat ttttactact ttatatttat ataattcact
     1261 tctccaattg tccctcatat ctcctcctcc aggtctgaag atcagcggcc ggccgcttgc
     1321 tgtgcggtgg tcttactttt gttttgctct tcctctatct tgtctaaagc ttccttggtg
     1381 tcttttatct ctatcctttg atgcacacaa tagagggttg ctactgtatt atataatgat
     1441 ctaagttctt ctgatcctgt ctgaagggat ggttgtagct gtcccagtat ttgtctacag
     1501 ccttctgatg tttctaacag gccaggatta actgcgaatc gttctagctc cctgcttgcc
     1561 catactatat gttttaattt atattttttc tttccccctg gccttaaccg aattttttcc
     1621 catcgcgatc taattctccc ccgcttaata ctgacgctct cgcacccatc tctctccttc
     1681 tagcctccgc tagtcaaaat ttttggcgta ctcaccagtc gccgcccctc gcctcttgcc
     1741 gtgcgcgctt cagcaagccg agtcctgcgt cgagagagct cctctggttt ccctttcgct
     1801 ttcaagtccc tgttcgggcg ccactgctag agattttcca cactgactaa aagggtctga
     1861 gggatctcta gttaccagag tcacacaaca gacgggcaca cactacttga agcactcaag
     1921 gcaagcttta ttgaggctta agcagtgggt tccctagtta gccagagagc tcccaggctc
     1981 agatctggtc taaccagaga gacccagtac aggcaaaacg cgctgcttat atagacctcc
     2041 caccgtacac gcctaccgcc catttgcgtc aatggggcgg agttgttacg acattttgga
     2101 aagtcccgtt gattttggtg ccaaaacaaa ctcccattga cgtcaatggg gtggagactt
     2161 ggaaatcccc gtgagtcaaa ccgctatcca cgcccattga tgtactgcca aaaccgcatc
     2221 accatggtaa tagcgatgac taatacgtag atgtactgcc aagtaggaaa gtcccataag
     2281 gtcatgtact gggcataatg ccaggcgggc catttaccgt cattgacgtc aatagggggc
     2341 gtacttggca tatgatacac ttgatgtact gccaagtggg cagtttaccg taaatactcc
     2401 acccattgac gtcaatggaa agtccctatt ggcgttacta tgggaacata cgtcattatt
     2461 gacgtcaatg ggcgggggtc gttgggcggt cagccaggcg ggccatttac cgtaagttat
     2521 gtaacgcgga actccatata tgggctatga actaatgacc ccgtaattga ttactattaa
     2581 taactagtca ataatcaatg tcaacgcgta tatctggccc gtacatcgcg aagcagcgca
     2641 aaacgcctaa ccctaagcag attcttcatg caattgtcgg tcaagccttg ccttgttgta
     2701 gcttaaattt tgctcgcgca ctactcagcg acctccaaca cacaagcagg gagcagatac
     2761 tggcttaact atgcggcatc agagcagatt gtactgagag tgcaccatag gggatcggga
     2821 gatctcccga tccgtcgacg tcaggtggca cttttcgggg aaatgtgcgc ggaaccccta
     2881 tttgtttatt tttctaaata cattcaaata tgtatccgct catgagacaa taaccctgat
     2941 aaatgcttca ataatattga aaaaggaaga gtatgagtat tcaacatttc cgtgtcgccc
     3001 ttattccctt ttttgcggca ttttgccttc ctgtttttgc tcacccagaa acgctggtga
     3061 aagtaaaaga tgctgaagat cagttgggtg cacgagtggg ttacatcgaa ctggatctca
     3121 acagcggtaa gatccttgag agttttcgcc ccgaagaacg ttttccaatg atgagcactt
     3181 ttaaagttct gctatgtggc gcggtattat cccgtattga cgccgggcaa gagcaactcg
     3241 gtcgccgcat acactattct cagaatgact tggttgagta ctcaccagtc acagaaaagc
     3301 atcttacgga tggcatgaca gtaagagaat tatgcagtgc tgccataacc atgagtgata
     3361 acactgcggc caacttactt ctgacaacga tcggaggacc gaaggagcta accgcttttt
     3421 tgcacaacat gggggatcat gtaactcgcc ttgatcgttg ggaaccggag ctgaatgaag
     3481 ccataccaaa cgacgagcgt gacaccacga tgcctgtagc aatggcaaca acgttgcgca
     3541 aactattaac tggcgaacta cttactctag cttcccggca acaattaata gactggatgg
     3601 aggcggataa agttgcagga ccacttctgc gctcggccct tccggctggc tggtttattg
     3661 ctgataaatc tggagccggt gagcgtgggt ctcgcggtat cattgcagca ctggggccag
     3721 atggtaagcc ctcccgtatc gtagttatct acacgacggg gagtcaggca actatggatg
     3781 aacgaaatag acagatcgct gagataggtg cctcactgat taagcattgg taactgtcag
     3841 accaagttta ctcatatata ctttagattg atttaaaact tcatttttaa tttaaaagga
     3901 tctaggtgaa gatccttttt gataatctca tgaccaaaat cccttaacgt gagttttcgt
     3961 tccactgagc gtcagacccc gtagaaaaga tcaaaggatc ttcttgagat cctttttttc
     4021 tgcgcgtaat ctgctgcttg caaacaaaaa aaccaccgct accagcggtg gtttgtttgc
     4081 cggatcaaga gctaccaact ctttttccga aggtaactgg cttcagcaga gcgcagatac
     4141 caaatactgt tcttctagtg tagccgtagt taggccacca cttcaagaac tctgtagcac
     4201 cgcctacata cctcgctctg ctaatcctgt taccagtggc tgctgccagt ggcgataagt
     4261 cgtgtcttac cgggttggac tcaagacgat agttaccgga taaggcgcag cggtcgggct
     4321 gaacgggggg ttcgtgcaca cagcccagct tggagcgaac gacctacacc gaactgagat
     4381 acctacagcg tgagctatga gaaagcgcca cgcttcccga agggagaaag gcggacaggt
     4441 atccggtaag cggcagggtc ggaacaggag agcgcacgag ggagcttcca gggggaaacg
     4501 cctggtatct ttatagtcct gtcgggtttc gccacctctg acttgagcgt cgatttttgt
     4561 gatgctcgtc aggggggcgg agcctatgga aaaacgccag caacgcggcc tttttacggt
     4621 tcctggcctt ttgctggcct tttgctcaca tgttctttcc tgcgttatcc cctgattctg
     4681 tggataaccg tattaccgcc tttgagtgag ctgataccgc tcgccgcagc cgaacgaccg
     4741 agcgcagcga gtcagtgagc gaggaagcgg aagagcgccc aatacgcaaa ccgcctctcc
     4801 ccgcgcgttg gccgattcat taatgcagct ggcacgacag gtttcccgac tggaaagcgg
     4861 gcagtgagcg caacgcaatt aatgtgagtt agctcactca ttaggcaccc caggctttac
     4921 actttatgct tccggctcgt atgttgtgtg gaattgtgag cggataacaa tttcacacag
     4981 gaaacagcta tgaccatgat tacgccaagc tctagctaga ggtcgacggt atacagacat
     5041 gataagatac attgatgagt ttggacaaac cacaactaga atgcagtgaa aaaaatgctt
     5101 tatttgtgaa atttgtgatg ctattgcttt atttgtaacc attataagct gcaataaaca
     5161 agttggggtg ggcgaagaac tccagcatga gatccccgcg ctggaggatc atccagccgg
     5221 cgtcccggaa aacgattccg aagcccaacc tttcatagaa ggcggcggtg gaatcgaaat
     5281 ctcgtagcac gtgtcagtcc tgctcctcgg ccacgaagtg cacgcagttg ccggccgggt
     5341 cgcgcagggc gaactcccgc ccccacggct gctcgccgat ctcggtcatg gccggcccgg
     5401 aggcgtcccg gaagttcgtg gacacgacct ccgaccactc ggcgtacagc tcgtccaggc
     5461 cgcgcaccca cacccaggcc agggtgttgt ccggcaccac ctggtcctgg accgcgctga
     5521 tgaacagggt cacgtcgtcc cggaccacac cggcgaagtc gtcctccacg aagtcccggg
     5581 agaacccgag ccggtcggtc cagaactcga ccgctccggc gacgtcgcgc gcggtgagca
     5641 ccggaacggc actggtcaac ttggccatgg tttagttcct caccttgtcg tattatacta
     5701 tgccgatata ctatgccgat gattaattgt caacacgtgc tgatcagatc cgaaaatgga
     5761 tatacaagct cccgggagct ttttgcaaaa gcctaggcct ccaaaaaagc ctcctcacta
     5821 cttctggaat agctcagagg cagaggcggc ctcggcctct gcataaataa aaaaaattag
     5881 tcagccatgg ggcggagaat gggcggaact gggcggagtt aggggcggga tgggcggagt
     5941 taggggcggg actatggttg ctgactaatt gagatgcatg ctttgcatac ttctgcctgc
     6001 tggggagcct ggggactttc cacacctggt tgctgactaa ttgagatgca tgctttgcat
     6061 acttctgcct gctggggagc ctggggactt tccacaccct aactgacaca cattccacag
     6121 aattaattcg cgttaaattt ttgttaaatc agctcatttt ttaaccaata ggccgaaatc
     6181 ggcaaaatcc cttataaatc aaaagaatag accgagatag ggttgagtgt tgttccagtt
     6241 tggaacaaga gtccactatt aaagaacgtg gactccaacg tcaaaggnnn nnnnnnnnnn
     6301 nnnnnnnnnn nnnnnnnnnn nnnnnnnnnn nnnnnntnnn nnnnnnnnnn nnnnnnnnnn
     6361 nnnnnnnnnn nnnnnnnnnn nnnnnnnnnn nnnnnnnnnn nnnnnnnnnn nnnnnnnnnn
     6421 nnnnnnnngn nnnnnnnnnn nnnnnnnnnn nnnnnnnnnn nnnnnnnnnn nnnnnnnnnn
     6481 nnnnnnnnnn nnnnnnnnnn nnnnnnnnnn nnnnnnnnnn nnnnnnnnnn nnnnnnnnnn
     6541 nnnnnnnnnn nnnggggata ccccctagag ccccagctgg ttctttccgc ctcagaagcc
     6601 atagagccca ccgcatcccc agcatgcctg ctattgtctt cccaatcctc ccccttgctg
     6661 tcctgcccca ccccaccccc cagaatagaa tgacacctac tcagacaatg cgatgcaatt
     6721 tcctcatttt attaggaaag gacagtggga gtggcacctt ccagggtcaa ggaaggcacg
     6781 ggggaggggc aaacaacaga tggctggcaa ctagaaggca cagtcgaggc tgatcagcgg
     6841 gtttaaacgg gccctgctag agattttcca cactgactaa aagggtctga gggatctcta
     6901 gttaccagag tcacacaaca gacgggcaca cactacttga agcactcaag gcaagcttta
     6961 ttgaggctta agcagtgggt tccctagtta gccagagagc tcccaggctc agatctggtc
     7021 taaccagaga gacccagtac agtccggatg cagctctcgg gccatgtgat gaaatgctag
     7081 gcggctgtca aacctccact ctaatacttc tctctccggg tcatccatcc catgcaggct
     7141 cacagggtgt aacaagcggg tgttctctcc ttcattggct tcttctacct tctcttgctc
     7201 aactggtact agcttgtagc accatccaaa ggtcagtgga tatctgatcc ctggccctgg
     7261 tgtgtagttc tgccaatcag ggaagtagcc ttgtgtgtgg tagatccaca gatcaaggat
     7321 atcttgtctt cgttgggagt gaattagccc ttccagtccc cccttttctt ttaaaaagtg
     7381 gctaagatct acagctgcct tgtaagtcat tggtcttaaa ggtacctgag gtgtgactgg
     7441 aaaacccacc tcctcctcct cttgtgcttc tagccaggca caatcagcat tggtagctgc
     7501 tgtattgcta cttgtgattg ctccatgttt ttctaggtct cgacgaggtc gacggtatcg
     7561 atgcggggag gcggcccaaa gggagatccg actcgtctga gggcgaaggc gaagacgcgg
     7621 aagaggccgc agagccggca gcaggccgcg ggaaggaagg tccgctggat tgagggccga
     7681 agggacgtag cagaaggacg tcccgcgcag aatccaggtg gcaacacagg cgagcagcca
     7741 aggaaaggac gatgatttcc ccgacaacac cacggaattg tcagtgccca acagccgagc
     7801 ccctgtccag cagcgggcaa ggcaggcggc gatgagttcc gccgtggcaa tagggagggg
     7861 gaaagcgaaa gtcccggaaa ggagctgaca ggtggtggca atgccccaac cagtgggggt
     7921 tgcgtcagca aacacagtgc acaccacgcc acgttgcctg acaacgggcc acaactcctc
     7981 ataaagagac agcaaccagg atttatacaa ggaggagaaa atgaaagcca tacgggaagc
     8041 aatagcatga tacaaaggca ttaaagcagc gtatccacat agcgtaaaag gagcaacata
     8101 gttaagaata ccagtcaatc tttcacaaat tttgtaatcc agaggttgat tatcgataag
     8161 cttgatatcg aattatggtc gacttacttg tacagctcgt ccatgccgcc ggtggagtgg
     8221 cggccctcgg cgcgttcgta ctgttccacg atggtgtagt cctcgttgtg ggaggtgatg
     8281 tccaacttga tgttgacgtt gtaggcgccg ggcagctgca cgggcttctt ggccttgtag
     8341 gtggtcttga cctcagcgtc gtagtggccg ccgtccttca gcttcagcct ctgcttgatc
     8401 tcgcccttca gggcgccgtc ctcggggtac atccgctcgg aggaggcctc ccagcccatg
     8461 gtcttcttct gcattacggg gccgtcggag gggaagttgg tgccgcgcag cttcaccttg
     8521 tagatgaact cgccgtcctg cagggaggag tcctgggtca cggtcaccac gccgccgtcc
     8581 tcgaagttca tcacgcgctc ccacttgaag ccctcgggga aggacagctt caagtagtcg
     8641 gggatgtcgg cggggtgctt cccgtaggcc ttggagccgt acatgaactg aggggacagg
     8701 atgtcccagg cgaagggcag ggggccaccc ttggtcacct tcagcttggc ggtctgggtg
     8761 ccctcgtagg ggcggccctc gccctcgccc tcgatctcga actcgtggcc gttcacggag
     8821 ccctccatgt gcaccttgaa gcgcatgaac tccttgatga tggccatgtt atcctcctcg
     8881 cccttgctca ccatggtatt atcatcgtgt ttttcaaagg aaaaccacgt ccccgtggtt
     8941 cggggggcct agacgttttt taacctcgac taaacacatg taaagcatgt gcaccgaggc
     9001 cccagatcag atcccataca atggggtacc ttctgggcat ccttcagccc cttgttgaat
     9061 acgcttgagg tgagccattt gactctttcc acaactatcc aactcacaac gtggcactgg
     9121 ggttgtgccg cctttgcagg tgtatcttat acacgtggct tttggccgca gaggcacctg
     9181 tcgccaggtg gggggttccg ctgcctgcaa agggtcgcta cagacgttgt ttgtcttcaa
     9241 gaagcttcca gaggaactgc ttccttcacg acattcaaca gaccttgcat tcctttggcg
     9301 agaggggaaa gacccctagg aatgctcgtc aagaagacag ggccaggttt ccgggccctc
     9361 acattgccaa aagacggcaa tatggtggaa aataacgtcg actcatgtct gctcgaagcg
     9421 gccgcatcaa ccactttgta caagaaagct gggtcgaatt cgccctttta gctattctca
     9481 ctccactctg gcaccatgcc gacgccgtgt accgagtgat actgatgggg ggacagggtc
     9541 ctgggcacgc cgtgagtgta gagaaactct gggggctgga ggccgcccgg agactgaagg
     9601 ccagtctgag gcccgcactg cctgaccaca ggctgatggg ccactgaggt ctggtgctga
     9661 aacatccctt cgccgagctg gggagaacca tggttggcca tgccagccaa ccgagggacc
     9721 aggggccccg aggtgaaatg agcggagaag tgctggtagg gaagacggtc catgggctgc
     9781 acggtggtga cggtacagct gctataggag ggcatgctgg gccatgtgtt acagctgatg
     9841 tcctccaggc taggcacggg ctcgctgggg ggagcggagc tggcatacat gcaggcctgc
     9901 cgctgggccg actctgtcct gtaagaggta ctcaggccct gctgctgggg gtagcccgag
     9961 cgatagaagg tgtcttcctc gctgggggat gtctccatgt acggcttctt ataggggtgc
    10021 tccgtgctgg aacattcctc atctttcctc ttggtacagt ggtaaatttg gctgtgctcc
    10081 tgggccagtg ggtatgggtt aggtgggggc agaaggtcct gggaggggcc agagacacca
    10141 ttctcacact ggtactggga ccctaaattg gatgaggtgg agagagctcg ggtctcgctg
    10201 ctgaaggggc tgtggttgga ggtgactttg tgcctcattg tgctcctggg aaccacagga
    10261 tactctttac tttgcatccg agacatcctg tgtaactcca ggtcatcact gccccgaaag
    10321 cctttggcga aggggttgtt ctcaattttc agctgtgtga tcttgtgatt ctggtacgaa
    10381 gtcacagcga taaaagctgt ctccgggaag acgtgggtgc aaaacgcagt gttctttgaa
    10441 ccgaacccat tattttcgtc tgctttcacg atgtgtaatc ggggctggta tttgtgcatg
    10501 gagttcagga taatgtgtcc aaacgggtcc aggtggttgt tggtgagttt gagcttctgg
    10561 aaggagacaa gttgtcgcat ccagtgggct ccggttgctg gggagtccgg gtgcacgtaa
    10621 aggcgccccg gcatggcagg ctctgctttg ccagttacgg accatttgtt atcagcaaat
    10681 ttatatctgt ggtcgtctgc gggaacaata tccatgagaa gaatatactt cgttttggga
    10741 ttaaggccag tcaccttcac tttgtaacta ggaaacattc tcctccctgc cttggtgatg
    10801 atcatctctg tgcccacttc gtggaacttc agccacagtt cacgttcatg aagaaacacc
    10861 ttgattcctt ccatgccctg ctgggtgaag gcagcctgcg gggatgatgg agacttgctg
    10921 ggagccccca gagcactctc aggtttcgaa tcgcaagacc tgtctttgga atcaggctcc
    10981 agaggcgtgc gcgccaggcc aaagccctca tctgtatcgg ccataagggc gaattcggag
    11041 cctgcttttt tgtacaaact tgttgatgct agcaggctgg atcggtcccg gtgtcttcta
    11101 tggaggtcaa aacagcgtgg atggcgtctc caggcgatct gacggttcac taaacgagct
    11161 ctgcttatat agggggtacc ttctctatca ctgataggga gctcgagacg tgtcgacttc
    11221 tctatcactg atagggagac gttctagac
//
