>Addgene plasmid #72688 | pSAM2_mCherry_Tbx5 | depositor partial sequence | sequence record 145782 | Tbx5
ATGGCCGATACAGATGAGGGCTTTGGCCTGGCGCGCACGCCTCTGGAGCCTGATTCCAAAGACAGGTCTT
GCGATTCGAAACCTGAGAGTGCTCTGGGGGCTCCCAGCAAGTCTCCATCATCCCCGCAGGCTGCCTTCAC
CCAGCAGGGCATGGAAGGAATCAAGGTGTTTCTTCATGAACGTGAACTGTGGCTGAAGTTCCACGAAGTG
GGCACAGAGATGATCATCACCAAGGCAGGGAGGAGAATGTTTCCTAGTTACAAAGTGAAGGTGACTGGCC
TTAATCCCAAAACGAAGTATATTCTTCTCATGGATATTGTTCCCGCAGACGACCACAGATATAAATTTGC
TGATAACAAATGGTCCGTAACTGGCAAAGCAGAGCCTGCCATGCCGGGGCGCCTTTACGTGCACCCGGAC
TCCCCAGCAACCGGAGCCCACTGGATGCGACAACTTGTCTCCTTCCAGAAGCTCAAACTCACCAACAACC
ACCTGGACCCGTTTGGACACATTATCCTGAACTCCATGCACAAATACCAGCCCCGATTACACATCGTGAA
AGCAGACGAAAATAATGGGTTCGGTTCAAAGAACACTGCGTTTTGCACCCACGTCTTCCCGGAGACAGCT
TTTATCGCTGTGACTTCGTACCAGAATCACAAGATCACACAGCTGAAAATTGAGAACAACCCCTTCGCCA
AAGGCTTTCGGGGCAGTGATGACCTGGAGTTACACAGGATGTCTCGGATGCAAAGTAAAGAGTATCCTGT
GGTTCCCAGGAGCACAGTGAGGCACAAAGTCACCTCCAACCACAGCCCCTTCAGCAGCGAGACCCGAGCT
CTCTCCACCTCATCCAATTTAGGGTCCCAGTACCAGTGTGAGAATGGTGTCTCTGGCCCCTCCCAGGACC
TTCTGCCCCCACCTAACCCATACCCACTGGCCCAGGAGCACAGCCAAATTTACCACTGTACCAAGAGGAA
AGATGAGGAATGTTCCAGCACGGAGCACCCCTATAAGAAGCCGTACATGGAGACATCCCCCAGCGAGGAA
GACACCTTCTATCGCTCGGGCTACCCCCAGCAGCAGGGCCTGAGTACCTCTTACAGGACAGAGTCGGCCC
AGCGGCAGGCCTGCATGTATGCCAGCTCCGCTCCCCCCAGCGAGCCCGTGCCTAGCCTGGAGGACATCAG
CTGTAACACATGGCCCAGCATGCCCTCCTATAGCAGCTGTACCGTCACCACCGTGCAGCCCATGGACCGT
CTTCCCTACCAGCACTTCTCCGCTCATTTCACCTCGGGGCCCCTGGTCCCTCGGTTGGCTGGCATGGCCA
ACCATGGTTCTCCCCAGCTCGGCGAAGGGATGTTTCAGCACCAGACCTCAGTGGCCCATCAGCCTGTGGT
CAGGCAGTGCGGGCCTCAGACTGGCCTTCAGTCTCCGGGCGGCCTCCAGCCCCCAGAGTTTCTCTACACT
CACGGCGTGCCCAGGACCCTGTCCCCCCATCAGTATCACTCGGTACACGGCGTCGGCATGGTGCCAGAGT
GGAGTGAGAATAGCTAA
